Addgene plasmid #99299: STARR-seq luciferase validation vector_SCP1_empty
Purpose: (Empty Backbone) Luciferase validation vector; empty vector without insert to determine baseline
Depositing lab: Alexander Stark. Depositing organization: Research Institute of Molecular Pathology (IMP). Publication: Resolving systematic errors in widely used enhancer activity assays in human cells. Muerdter F, Boryn LM, Woodfin AR, Neumayr C, Rath M, Zabidi MA, Pagani M, Haberle V, Kazmar T, Catarino RR, Schernhuber K, Arnold CD, Stark A. Nat Methods. 2017 Dec 11. pii: nmeth.4534. doi: 10.1038/nmeth.4534. PubMed 29256496.
Backbone
  Vector backbone: STARR-seq luciferase validation vector_SCP1_empty
  Backbone manufacturer: Promega
  Backbone size (bp): 4298
  Vector type: Mammalian Expression, Luciferase ; STARR-seq Luciferase validation vector
Growth in bacteria
  Bacterial resistance: Ampicillin, 100 μg/mL
  Growth temperature: 37°C
  Growth strain: DH5alpha
  Copy number: High Copy
Gene/Insert
  Gene/Insert name: None
Terms and licenses: Academic/Nonprofit Terms; Industry Terms: Not Available to Industry
Depositor comments: This vector serves as a control for Luciferase assays; there is no enhancer cloned into this construct; Core promoter is the SCP1 . Please see bioRxiv for preprint article. Posted 17 July 2017. DOI: 10.1101/164590
How to cite: STARR-seq luciferase validation vector_SCP1_empty was a gift from Alexander Stark (Addgene plasmid # 99299 ; http://n2t.net/addgene:99299 ; RRID:Addgene_99299)
