[The description below was written by a language model from this plasmid's Addgene catalogue record and pLannotate feature annotations shown in this document.]
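Description:
STARR-seq luciferase validation vector_SCP1_empty is a 4,298 bp mammalian luciferase reporter plasmid built on a Promega-derived backbone. It serves as the empty, no-enhancer control in a set of vectors used to validate enhancer candidates identified by STARR-seq. It is propagated in E. coli as a high-copy plasmid through a ColE1/pUC-type origin of replication and is selected with ampicillin via a β-lactamase gene driven by its own bla promoter. The annotation also picks up short fragments of a tetracycline resistance gene and of SV40 large T antigen. These are partial matches, probably backbone or polyadenylation-region remnants rather than functional genes.

The reporter unit is the synthetic firefly luciferase gene luc2. According to the depositor, it is driven by the SCP1 core promoter (a synthetic "super core promoter"), although SCP1 itself is not called out in the automated feature table. Upstream of the reporter cassette sit a synthetic poly(A) signal and the RNA polymerase II transcriptional pause site from the human α2 globin gene. These elements are commonly placed there to stop read-through transcription from the plasmid backbone, which keeps background luciferase signal low. An SV40 poly(A) signal is annotated next to the luciferase gene, though on the opposite strand in the feature table.

No candidate sequence is inserted, so the construct reports the basal activity of the SCP1 core promoter in transfected mammalian cells. This gives the baseline against which enhancer-containing versions of the same vector are compared in luciferase assays.
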