Features (pLannotate 1.2.2; 9 found; start..end, strand, type, name):
    283..871     +  rep_origin     ori: high-copy-number ColE1/pMB1/pBR322/pUC origin of replication
   1051..1183    -  CDS            TcR (fragment): tetracycline efflux protein; tet; confers resistance to tetracycline
   1199..1267    +  CDS            large T antigen (fragment): large T antigen from SV40 (simian virus 40)
   1290..1411    +  polyA_signal   SV40 poly(A) signal: SV40 polyadenylation signal
   1455..3107    -  CDS            luciferase: firefly luciferase synthetic luc2 version of the luciferase gene
   3263..3354    -  misc_feature   pause site: RNA polymerase II transcriptional pause signal from the human α2 globin gene
   3368..3416    -  polyA_signal   poly(A) signal: synthetic polyadenylation signal
   3479..3520    +  promoter       AmpR promoter (fragment): bla
   3521..83      +  CDS            AmpR (across the origin): β-lactamase confers resistance to ampicillin, carbenicillin, and related antibiotics
>Addgene plasmid #99299 | STARR-seq luciferase validation vector_SCP1_empty | addgene full sequence | sequence record 190944 | Addgene NGS Result
ACACGACGGGGAGTCAGGCCACTATGGACGAACGAAATAGGCAGATCGCTGAGATCGGTGCCTCACTGAT
CAAGCACTGGTAACCACTGCAGTGGTTTAGCATTTGCGGCCGCTGTCAGACCAAGTTTACTCATATATAC
TTTAGATTGATTTAAAACTTCATTTTTAATTTAAAAGGATCTAGGTGAAGATCCTTTTTGATAATCTCAT
GACCAAAATCCCTTAACGTGAGTTTTCGTTCCACTGAGCGTCAGACCCCGTAGAAAAGATCAAAGGATCT
TCTTGAGATCCTTTTTTTCTGCGCGTAATCTGCTGCTTGCAAACAAAAAAACCACCGCTACCAGCGGTGG
TTTGTTTGCCGGATCAAGAGCTACCAACTCTTTTTCCGAAGGTAACTGGCTTCAGCAGAGCGCAGATACC
AAATACTGTTCTTCTAGTGTAGCCGTAGTTAGGCCACCACTTCAAGAACTCTGTAGCACCGCCTACATAC
CTCGCTCTGCTAATCCTGTTACCAGTGGCTGCTGCCAGTGGCGATAAGTCGTGTCTTACCGGGTTGGACT
CAAGACGATAGTTACCGGATAAGGCGCAGCGGTCGGGCTGAACGGGGGGTTCGTGCACACAGCCCAGCTT
GGAGCGAACGACCTACACCGAACTGAGATACCTACAGCGTGAGCTATGAGAAAGCGCCACGCTTCCCGAA
GGGAGAAAGGCGGACAGGTATCCGGTAAGCGGCAGGGTCGGAACAGGAGAGCGCACGAGGGAGCTTCCAG
GGGGAAACGCCTGGTATCTTTATAGTCCTGTCGGGTTTCGCCACCTCTGACTTGAGCGTCGATTTTTGTG
ATGCTCGTCAGGGGGGCGGAGCCTATGGAAAAACGCCAGCAACGCGGCCTTTTTACGGTTCCTGGCCTTT
TGCTGGCCTTTTGCTCACATGTTCTTTCCTGCGTTATCCCCTGATTCTGTGGATAACCGTATTACCGCCT
TTGAGTGAGCTGATACCGCTCGCCGCAGCCGAACGACCGAGCGCAGCGAGTCAGTGAGCGAGGAAGCGGA
AGAGCGCTGCCGGCACCTGTCCTACGAGTTGCATGATAAAGAAGACAGTCATAAGTGCGGCGACGATAGT
CATGCCCCGCGCCCACCGGAAGGAGCTGACTGGGTTGAAGGCTCTCAAGGGCATCGGTCGACGGATCCTT
ATCGATTTTACCACATTTGTAGAGGTTTTACTTGCTTTAAAAAACCTCCCACACCTCCCCCTGAACCTGA
AACATAAAATGAATGCAATTGTTGTTGTTAACTTGTTTATTGCAGCTTATAATGGTTACAAATAAAGCAA
TAGCATCACAAATTTCACAAATAAAGCATTTTTTTCACTGCATTCTAGTTGTGGTTTGTCCAAACTCATC
AATGTATCTTATCATGTCTGCTCGAAGCGGCCGGCCGCCCCGACTCTAGAATTATTACACGGCGATCTTG
CCGCCCTTCTTGGCCTTAATGAGAATCTCGCGGATCTTGCGGGCGTCCAACTTGCCGGTCAGTCCTTTAG
GCACCTCGTCCACGAACACAACACCACCGCGCAGCTTCTTGGCGGTTGTAACCTGGCTGGCCACATAGTC
CACGATCTCCTTCTCGGTCATGGTTTTACCGTGTTCCAGCACGACGACTGCGGCGGGCAGCTCGCCGGCA
TCGTCGTCGGGCAGGCCGGCGACCCCGGCGTCGAAGATGTTGGGGTGTTGCAGCAGGATGCTCTCCAGTT
CGGCTGGGGCTACCTGGTAGCCCTTGTATTTGATCAGGCTCTTCAGCCGGTCCACGATGAAGAAGTGCTC
GTCCTCGTCCCAGTAGGCGATGTCGCCGCTGTGCAGCCAGCCGTCCTTGTCGATGAGAGCGTTTGTAGCC
TCGGGGTTGTTAACGTAGCCGCTCATGATCATGGGGCCACGGACGCACAGCTCGCCGCGCTGGTTCACAC
CCAGTGTCTTACCGGTGTCCAAGTCCACCACCTTAGCCTCGAAGAAGGGCACCACCTTGCCTACTGCGCC
AGGCTTGTCGTCCCCTTCGGGGGTGATCAGAATGGCGCTGGTTGTTTCTGTCAGGCCGTAGCCCTGGCGG
ATGCCTGGTAGGTGGAAGCGTTTGGCCACGGCCTCACCTACCTCCTTGCTGAGCGGCGCCCCGCCGCTGG
CGATCTCGTGCAAGTTGCTTAGGTCGTACTTGTCGATGAGAGTGCTCTTAGCGAAGAAGCTAAATAGTGT
GGGCACCAGCAGGGCAGATTGAATCTTATAGTCTTGCAAGCTGCGCAAGAATAGCTCCTCCTCGAAGCGG
TACATGAGCACGACCCGAAAGCCGCAGATCAAGTAGCCCAGCGTGGTGAACATGCCGAAGCCGTGGTGAA
ATGGCACCACGCTGAGGATAGCGGTGTCGGGGATGATCTGGTTGCCGAAGATGGGGTCGCGGGCATGACT
GAATCGGACACAAGCGGTGCGGTGCGGTAGGGCTACGCCCTTGGGCAATCCGGTACTGCCACTACTGTTC
ATGATCAGGGCGATGGTTTTGTCCCGGTCGAAGCTCTCGGGCACGAAGTCGTACTCGTTGAAGCCGGGTG
GCAAATGGGAAGTCACGAAGGTGTACATGCTTTGGAAGCCCTGGTAGTCGGTCTTGCTATCCATGATGAT
GATCTTTTGTATGATCGGTAGCTTCTTTTGCACGTTGAGGATCTTTTGCAGCCCTTTCTTGCTCACGAAT
ACGACGGTGGGCTGGCTGATGCCCATGCTGTTCAGCAGCTCGCGCTCGTTGTAGATGTCGTTAGCTGGGG
CCACAGCCACACCGATGAACAGGGCACCCAACACGGGCATGAAGAACTGCAAGCTATTCTCGCTGCACAC
CACGATCCGATGGTTTGTATTCAGCCCATAGCGCTTCATAGCTTCTGCCAGCCGAACGCTCATCTCGAAG
TACTCGGCGTAGGTAATGTCCACCTCGATATGTGCGTCGGTAAAGGCGATGGTGCCGGGCACCAGGGCGT
AGCGCTTCATGGCTTTGTGCAGCTGCTCGCCGGCGGTCCCGTCTTCGAGTGGGTAGAATGGCGCTGGGCC
CTTCTTAATGTTTTTGGCATCTTCCATGGTGGCTTTACCAACAGTACCGGATTGCCAAGCTTTAGGTCGC
TAGCCCGGTCCGTAGGCACGTCTGCTCGGCTCGAGTGTTCGATCGCGACTGAGGACGAACGCGCCCCCAC
CCCCTTATATAAGTACCCTAGGGAGATCCGGCCAGTTAGGCCAGAGAAATGTTCTGGCACCTGCACTTGC
ACTGGGGACAGCCTATTTTGCTAGTTTGTTTTGTTTCGTTTTGTTTTGATGGAGAGCGTATGTTAGTACT
ATCGATTCACACAAAAAACCAACACACAGATGTAATGAAAATAAAGATATTTTATTGCGGCCTGTCCAAT
ACCTCCCGTACCTTAATATTACTTACTTATCCTTGAGAGACGTACTAGTAACCCTGATAAATGCTTCAAT
AATATTGAAAAAGGACGAGTATGAGCATCCAACATTTTCGTGTCGCACTCATTCCCTTCTTTGCGGCATT
TTGCTTGCCTGTTTTTGCACACCCCGAAACGCTGGTGAAAGTAAAAGATGCTGAAGATCAACTGGGTGCA
AGAGTGGGCTATATCGAACTGGATCTCAATAGCGGCAAGATCCTTGAGTCTTTCCGCCCCGAAGAACGAT
TCCCGATGATGAGCACTTTCAAAGTACTGCTATGTGGCGCGGTGTTGTCCCGTATAGACGCCGGGCAAGA
GCAGCTTGGTCGCCGTATACACTACTCACAAAACGACTTGGTTGAGTACTCGCCGGTCACGGAAAAGCAT
CTTACGGATGGCATGACGGTAAGAGAATTGTGTAGTGCTGCCATTACCATGAGCGACAACACCGCGGCCA
ACTTACTTCTGACAACGATCGGAGGCCCTAAGGAGCTGACTGCATTTCTTCATAATATGGGTGATCATGT
GACCCGGCTTGACCGCTGGGAACCAGAGTTGAACGAAGCCATACCGAACGACGAGCGTGATACCACGATG
CCAGTAGCAATGGCCACAACTCTTCGGAAACTACTCACTGGCGAACTTCTTACTCTAGCATCACGACAGC
AGCTCATAGACTGGATGGAGGCGGACAAAGTAGCAGGACCACTTCTTCGCTCGGCCCTCCCTGCTGGCTG
GTTCATTGCTGACAAATCGGGGGCCGGTGAACGCGGCTCTCGCGGCATCATTGCTGCGCTGGGGCCTGAT
GGTAAGCCCTCACGAATCGTAGTGATCT
